Addgene plasmid #31289: pGMCZq17-OXOX
Purpose: (Empty Backbone)
Depositing lab: Dirk Schnappinger. Depositing organization: Cornell University. Publication: Virulence of Mycobacterium tuberculosis depends on lipoamide dehydrogenase, a member of three multienzyme complexes. Venugopal A, Bryk R, Shi S, Rhee K, Rath P, Schnappinger D, Ehrt S, Nathan C. Cell Host Microbe. 2011 Jan 20. 9(1):21-31. 10.1016/j.chom.2010.12.004 PubMed 21238944.
Backbone
  Vector backbone: N/A
  Backbone size (bp): 3905
  Vector type: Bacterial Expression
Growth in bacteria
  Bacterial resistance: Bleocin (Zeocin), 50 μg/mL
  Growth temperature: 37°C
  Growth strain: DH5alpha
  Copy number: Low Copy
Gene/Insert
  Gene/Insert name: None (alt name: pTCZ-mcs1)
  Cloning method: Restriction Enzyme
  Sequencing primers: 5′ N/A
Terms and licenses: Academic/Nonprofit Terms; Industry Terms: Not Available to Industry
How to cite: pGMCZq17-OXOX was a gift from Dirk Schnappinger (Addgene plasmid # 31289 ; http://n2t.net/addgene:31289 ; RRID:Addgene_31289)
