[The description below was written by a language model from this plasmid's Addgene catalogue record.]
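Description:
pGMCZq17-OXOX is an empty backbone plasmid of about 3.9 kb, catalogued as a bacterial expression vector and also recorded under the alternative name pTCZ-mcs1. It carries no insert. The alternative name suggests that it provides a multiple cloning site, and the listed cloning method is restriction enzyme based, so genes of interest would be introduced by conventional digestion and ligation. The plasmid is propagated in a standard E. coli cloning strain (DH5alpha) at low copy number and is selected with Zeocin (bleomycin family). This implies a bleomycin-resistance marker of the Sh ble type, whose product binds and sequesters the drug.

The record does not include a feature table, so the origin of replication, any promoter or regulatory elements flanking the cloning site, and any elements for maintenance or integration in a host other than E. coli are not stated. The parent backbone is likewise not given. The associated publication concerns the role of lipoamide dehydrogenase in Mycobacterium tuberculosis virulence, so the vector was presumably developed as part of a toolkit for mycobacterial genetics, such as building complementation or expression constructs. The entry itself does not state this use or describe how the plasmid behaves in mycobacteria. It is best treated as a Zeocin-selectable, low-copy empty cloning backbone whose detailed architecture should be confirmed from the full sequence.
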