>Addgene plasmid #31289 | pGMCZq17-OXOX | addgene partial sequence | sequence record 36118 | pBR322ori-F 5'-GGGAAACGCCTGGTATCTTT-3'
TTGAGCGTCGATTTTTGTGATGCTCGTCAGGGGGGCGGAGCCTATGGAAAAACGCCAGCAACGCGGCCTT
TTTACGGTTCCTGGCCTTTTGCTGGCCTTTTGCTCACATGTCGGCCAGTGAAACGCGTAAATTAATACGA
CTCACTATAGGGAGACCACAACGGTTTCCATATGGCATGCTTGACCGTTGCGCAGGAATTCCGACTCGAA
CTAGGGTGGTGCGGATGGAGGAGCGGCGTGTTGGACTTCTTAAGCTTGAACACCAGATGGACACGCTCCA
GGACTACTACATGGTTGCGCGGCACGTACCGATGCCAGCTAGGCCATCGAATTCCACTTCTATAGTGTCA
CCTAAATCACCGGTTATAAAAAATTTTTAAAATAAAAAAGGGGACCTCTAGGGTCCCCTGCAGCTTAAGC
AACTATGTATAATAAAGTTGACGCGTCCACTTTGTACAAGAAAGCTGGGTTCGCGCCTACCTGCTCAAAG
AGAGCCTGCGGCATGTGTTTTCGGTCAAGGGCGAGGAAGGTAAACAGGCCCTGGACCGGTGGATCTCCTG
GGCCCAGCGCTGTCGCATCCCGGTATTCGAGCCTGCTTTTTTGTACAAACTTGAATTCAACTTTTCTATA
CAAAGTTGATAGCTTGGCGTAATCATGGTCATAGCTGTTTCCTGTGTGAAATTGTTATCCGCTGGTATCA
GCTCACTCAAAGGCGGTAATACGGTTATCCACAGAATCAGGGGATAACGCAGGAAAGAACATGGTGACCT
CATGTGCTAGAGCCGTGAACGACAGGGCGAACGCCAGCCCGCCGACGGCGAGGGTTCCGACCGCTGCAAC
TCCCGGTGCAACCTTGTCCCGGTCTATTCTCTTCACTGCACCAGCTCCAATCTGGTGTGAATGCCCCTCG
TCTGTTCGCGCAGGCGGGGGG
